>Addgene plasmid #149340 | Prham-M.PstI-p15A-aadA | addgene full sequence | sequence record 318958 | Addgene NGS Result
CTAGAGGATGTCGTCAACACGGCGAAATAGTAATCACGAGGTCAGGTTCTTACCTTAAATTTTCGACGGA
AAACCACGTAAAAAACGTCGATTTTTCAAGATACAGCGTGAATTTTCAGGAAATGCGGTGAGCATCACAT
CACCACAATTCAGCAAATTGTGAACATCATCACGTTCATCTTTCCCTGGTTGCCAATGGCCCATTTTCCT
GTCAGTAACGAGAAGGTCGCGAATTGAGGCGCTTTTTAGACTGGTCGTAATGAAATTCAGCTACTAGATA
AGGAGGTATATCATGACCGAAGCGGCAACCCAACTGCCGATTTCCCTCAATATTCTGGTAGACTCTATCC
GTGAGGCGGCTAACAGCACTCTGGACGAAACCCTGCGTTCCAAACTGGGTCAGTTTATGTCTTCTTCTGC
GGTTTCTGAACTGATGGCTAACCTGTTCGAGTCTTACGTTGGCGAACATGAGATCCTGGACGCGGGTGCG
GGTGTAGGCTCCCTGACTGCGGCTTTCGTTCAAAATGCGACTCTGAACGGTGCGAAGTCCATCTCTAGCA
CTTGCTATGAAATCTCTGAAGTTATGGTTTACAATCTCATTCAGGTTCTGGACCTCTGCAAAATTCGTGC
TATGGAGTTTGAAGTGAATTGGCAGCAGAAAATCATCGAAAGCGACTTTATTCAGGCGTCTGTTGAACAG
CTCCTCATCGAGAACTATTCTCCGAAATACAACAAGGCAATCCTGAACCCGCCATACCTGAAAATTGCAG
CGAAGGGCCGTGAACGTGCACTGCTCCAAAAAGTTGGCATTGAAGCATCCAACCTGTACTCCGCGTTTGT
GGCACTGGCGATCAAACAGCTGAAGTCTGGTGGTGAACTGGTTGCAATCACCCCGCGTTCTTTCTGTAAT
GGTCCGTACTTCAACGACTTCCGTAAACAGATGCTGGATGAGTGCTCTCTCAATAAGATTCACGTATTTA
ACTCCCGTAAATCTGCTTTCAAAGCGGACAACGTTCTCCAGGAAAATATCATCTACCATCTGACCAAAGG
TGAAACCCAGCGTAAGGTTGTTACTGTGTATTCTTCCACCTGCGCGAATGACATCAACCCGACCATCTTC
GAGGTTCCGTTCGACGAGATCGTAAAAAGCAACAACCCGGACCTGTTTATCCACATCGTAACCAACGAGC
AGGAACGCGAACTGGCAAATAAAGCAGGCGGTCTTCCATGCAGCCTGTCTGATCTGGGCATTCAAGTTTC
TACCGGCAAAGTGGTGGACTTTCGTACCCGCGAAAACCTCTCTATGGAATACATTTCTAACTCTGTTCCG
CTGATTTTTCCGCAGCACCTCCAGCGTTGCAGCATCGTTTGGCCGATTACTAAAGCGAAAAAACCGAACG
CGCTCATCGTTAATGAGGCGACCAACAATCTGATGGTTCCGAATGGTATTTATGTTCTCACCCGTCGTCT
GACCGCTAAAGAAGAAAAACGCCGTATCGTTGCATCTATTTACTATCCGGACATTGCAAACGTTGACACC
GTTGGCTTCGACAACAAAATCAATTACTTCCACGCTAACGGTAAACCGCTGGACATCAGCCTGGCTAAGG
GCCTGTGGGTTTTCCTCAACTCTACCCTGATCGACAAATACTTCCGCCAAATGAACGGCCATACTCAGGT
TAACGCGACCGACCTCCGTGCGCTGCGTTATCCGACTCGCGAACAACTGGAAGATATTGCGAATCAAGTT
GACTTCGGTGAGTTCGAGCAGACTAAGATTGATGAAATTATCAATCAGTCTCTCCAACTCATGTGATACT
AGAAATATTTTATCTGATTAATAAGATGATCTTCTTGAGATCGTTTTGGTCTGCGCGTAATCTCTTGCTC
TGAAAACGAAAAAACCGCCTTGCAGGGCGGTTTTTCGAAGGTTCTCTGAGCTACCAACTCTTTGAACCGA
GGTAACTGGCTTGGAGGAGCGCAGTCACCAAAACTTGTCCTTTCAGTTTAGCCTTAACCGGCGCATGACT
TCAAGACTAACTCCTCTAAATCAATTACCAGTGGCTGCTGCCAGTGGTGCTTTTGCATGTCTTTCCGGGT
TGGACTCAAGACGATAGTTACCGGATAAGGCGCAGCGGTCGGACTGAACGGGGGGTTCGTGCATACAGTC
CAGCTTGGAGCGAACTGCCTACCCGGAACTGAGTGTCAGGCGTGGAATGAGACAAACGCGGCCATAACAG
CGGAATGACACCGGTAAACCGAAAGGCAGGAACAGGAGAGCGCACGAGGGAGCCGCCAGGGGGAAACGCC
TGGTATCTTTATAGTCCTGTCGGGTTTCGCCACCACTGATTTGAGCGTCAGATTTCGTGATGCTTGTCAG
GGGGGCGGAGCCTATGGAAAAACGGCTTTGCCGCGGCCCTCTCACTTCCCTGTTAAGTATCTTCCTGGCA
TCTTCCAGGAAATCTCCGCCCCGTTCGTAAGCCATTTCCGCTCGCCGCAGTCGAACGACCGAGCGTAGCG
AGTCAGTGAGCGAGGAAGCGGAATATATCCTGTATCACATATTCTGCTGACGCACCGGTGCAGCCTTTTT
TCTCCTGCCACATGAAGCACTTCACTGACACCCTCATCAGTGCCAACATAGTAAGCCAGTATACACTCCG
CTAGCTATTTGTTTATTTTTCTAAATACATTCAAATATGTATCCGCTCATGAGACAATAACCCTGATAAA
TGCTTCAATAATATTGAAAAAGGAAGAGTATGAGGGAAGCGGTGATCGCCGAAGTATCGACTCAACTATC
AGAGGTAGTTGGCGTCATCGAGCGCCATCTCGAACCGACGTTGCTGGCCGTACATTTGTACGGCTCCGCA
GTGGATGGCGGCCTGAAGCCACACAGTGATATTGATTTGCTGGTTACGGTGACCGTAAGGCTTGATGAAA
CAACGCGGCGAGCTTTGATCAACGACCTTTTGGAAACTTCGGCTTCCCCTGGAGAGAGCGAGATTCTCCG
CGCTGTAGAAGTCACCATTGTTGTGCACGACGACATCATTCCGTGGCGTTATCCAGCTAAGCGCGAACTG
CAATTTGGAGAATGGCAGCGCAATGACATTCTTGCAGGTATCTTCGAGCCAGCCACGATCGACATTGATC
TGGCTATCTTGCTGACAAAAGCAAGAGAACATAGCGTTGCCTTGGTAGGTCCAGCGGCGGAGGAACTCTT
TGATCCGGTTCCTGAACAGGATCTATTTGAGGCGCTAAATGAAACCTTAACGCTATGGAACTCGCCGCCC
GACTGGGCTGGCGATGAGCGAAATGTAGTGCTTACGTTGTCCCGCATTTGGTACAGCGCAGTAACCGGCA
AAATCGCGCCGAAGGATGTCGCTGCCGACTGGGCAATGGAGCGCCTGCCGGCCCAGTATCAGCCCGTCAT
ACTTGAAGCTAGACAGGCTTATCTTGGACAAGAAGAAGATCGCTTGGCCTCGCGCGCAGATCAGTTGGAA
GAATTTGTCCACTACGTGAAAGGCGAGATCACCAAGGTAGTCGGCAAATAATGTCTAACAATTCGTTCAA
GCCGAGGGGCCGCAAGATCCGGCCACGATGACCCGGTCGTCGGTTCAGGGCAGGGTCGTTAAATAGCCGC
TTATGTCTATTGCTGGTTTACCGGTTTATTGACTACCGGAAGCAGTGTGACCGTGTGCTTCTCAAATGCC
TGAGGTTTCAGCAAAAAACCCCTCAAGACCCGTTTAGAGGCCCCAAGGGGTTATGCTAGTTATTGCTCAG
CGGTGGCAGCAGCCTAGGTTAATTAAGCTGCGCTAGTAGACGAGTCCATGTGCTGGCGTTCAAATTTCGC
AGCAGCGGTTTCTTTACCAGACTCGACAAGCTTA
Features (pLannotate 1.2.2; 10 found; start..end, strand, type, name):
    141..259     +  promoter       rhaB promoter: promoter of the E. coli rhaBAD operon, conferring tight induction with L-rhamnose and repression with D-glucose in the presence of RhaR and RhaS (Giacalone et al., 2006)
    293..1813    +  CDS            pstIM: MTPS_PROST - Protein inferred from homology: Swiss-Prot protein existence level 3. This methylase recognizes the double-stranded sequence CTGCAG, causes specific methylation on A-5 on both strands, and protects the DNA from cleavage by the PstI endonuclease. From Providencia stuartii.
   1855..2400    +  rep_origin     p15A ori: Plasmids containing the medium-copy-number p15A origin of replication can be propagated in E. coli cells that contain a second plasmid with the ColE1 origin.
   2488..2543    +  rep_origin     RSF ori (fragment): Plasmids containing the RSF 1030 origin of replication can be propagated in E. coli cells that contain additional plasmids with compatible origins.
   2642..2663    -  misc_feature   bom (fragment): basis of mobility region from pBR322
   2668..2759    +  promoter       AmpR promoter: bla
   2760..3551    +  CDS            SmR: aminoglycoside adenylyltransferase (Murphy, 1985); aadA; confers resistance to spectinomycin and streptomycin
   3722..3769    -  terminator     T7 terminator: transcription terminator for bacteriophage T7 RNA polymerase
   3777..3794    -  CDS            SET1 (fragment): solubility-enhancement tag derived from T7 phage gene 10B
   3824..3865    -  CDS            S-Tag (fragment): affinity and epitope tag derived from pancreatic ribonuclease A
