[The description below was written by a language model from this plasmid's Addgene catalogue record and pLannotate feature annotations shown in this document.]
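Description:
Prham-M.PstI-p15A-aadA is a small (about 3.9 kb) bacterial expression plasmid built on a pACYC-type backbone for producing the PstI DNA methyltransferase in E. coli. It replicates from the p15A origin, which keeps copy number low to moderate and makes the plasmid compatible with a second, ColE1-origin plasmid in the same cell. Selection is through aadA (annotated SmR), an aminoglycoside adenylyltransferase driven by the bla (AmpR) promoter that confers spectinomycin and streptomycin resistance. The annotation also picks up short fragments of an RSF origin, a bom site, a T7 terminator, an S-Tag and a solubility tag on the opposite strand. These appear to be leftovers of the commercial parent vector rather than functional parts of the expression unit.

The payload is the pstIM coding sequence from Providencia stuartii, listed as a synthetic version, placed directly downstream of the E. coli rhaB promoter. This promoter is induced by L-rhamnose and repressed by glucose in hosts supplying RhaR and RhaS, so methylase expression can be tightly controlled. The enzyme methylates an adenine on both strands of its CTGCAG recognition site, protecting that site from cleavage by the PstI endonuclease. The insert was assembled through XbaI and SpeI ends, both of which were destroyed in cloning.

The plasmid is intended for methylase-assisted subcloning, in which co-resident plasmids are methylated in vivo so that selected restriction sites are masked during high-throughput BioBrick assembly. The depositor notes that this construct encodes the wild-type enzyme and is suitable for the 4R/2M assembly scheme, in contrast to an R214H mutant version used in the originally published work.
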