Addgene plasmid #149340: Prham-M.PstI-p15A-aadA
Purpose: expresses M.PstI DNA methyltransferase in E. coli
Depositing lab: Ichiro Matsumura. Depositing organization: Emory University. Publication: Methylase-assisted subcloning for high throughput BioBrick assembly. Matsumura I. PeerJ. 2020 Sep 11;8:e9841. doi: 10.7717/peerj.9841. eCollection 2020. PubMed 32974095.
Backbone
  Vector backbone: pACYC
  Backbone manufacturer: EMD Milliipore/Novagen
  Backbone size w/o insert (bp): 1724
  Total vector size (bp): 3883
  Vector type: Bacterial Expression
Growth in bacteria
  Bacterial resistance: Spectinomycin, 50 μg/mL
  Growth temperature: 37°C
  Growth strain: DH5alpha
  Growth instructions: Please use OmniMax 2 bacterial strain for expression.
  Copy number: Low Copy
Gene/Insert
  Gene/Insert name: M.,PstI (alt name: PstI DNA methyltransferase)
  Species: Synthetic; Providencia stuartii 164
  Insert size (bp): 1523
  GenBank ID: K02081
  Promoter: rhamnose
  Cloning method: Restriction Enzyme; 5′ cloning site XbaI (destroyed during cloning); 3′ cloning site SpeI (destroyed during cloning)
  Sequencing primers: 5′ part sequenced in different plasmid prior to subcloning; 3′ part sequenced in different plasmid prior to subcloning
Terms and licenses: Academic/Nonprofit Terms; Industry Terms: Not Available to Industry
Depositor comments: The wild-type M.PstI DNA methyltransferase expressed by this plasmid is suitable for 4R/2M BioBrick assembly, unlike the R214H mutant that was described in the PeerJ study but discovered only after its publication.
How to cite: Prham-M.PstI-p15A-aadA was a gift from Ichiro Matsumura (Addgene plasmid # 149340 ; http://n2t.net/addgene:149340 ; RRID:Addgene_149340)
